Addgene plasmid #188259: dCas9-NLS-gs10-cLYN268
Purpose: Plasmid ensures constitutive expression of the C-terminal fragment of split LYN kinase domain (aa 239-267), fused to the catalytically inactive Cas9 (dCas9) protein, a flexible GS linker and the SV40 NLS signal at the N-terminus
Depositing lab: Roman Jerala. Depositing organization: National Institute of Chemistry. Publication: Chemically inducible split protein regulators for mammalian cells. Rihtar E, Lebar T, Lainscek D, Kores K, Lesnik S, Bren U, Jerala R. Nat Chem Biol. 2022 Sep 26. doi: 10.1038/s41589-022-01136-x. PubMed 36163385.
Backbone
  Vector backbone: pcDNA3
  Vector type: Mammalian Expression, CRISPR
Growth in bacteria
  Bacterial resistance: Ampicillin, 100 μg/mL
  Growth temperature: 37°C
  Growth strain: DH5alpha
  Copy number: High Copy
Gene/Insert
  Gene/Insert name: cLYN268
  Species: H. sapiens (human)
  Entrez Gene: LYN (a.k.a. JTK8, SAIDV, p53Lyn, p56Lyn)
  Cloning method: Gibson Cloning
Terms and licenses: Academic/Nonprofit Terms; Industry Terms: Not Available to Industry
How to cite: dCas9-NLS-gs10-cLYN268 was a gift from Roman Jerala (Addgene plasmid # 188259 ; http://n2t.net/addgene:188259 ; RRID:Addgene_188259)
