[The description below was written by a language model from this plasmid's Addgene catalogue record and pLannotate feature annotations shown in this document.]
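Description:
dCas9-NLS-gs10-cLYN268 is a pcDNA3-based mammalian expression plasmid of about 10.3 kb, built for constitutive production of a fusion between catalytically inactive Streptococcus pyogenes Cas9 and the C-terminal fragment of a split human LYN tyrosine kinase domain. In bacteria it is maintained at high copy from a ColE1/pUC-type origin and selected with ampicillin through the β-lactamase gene. An f1 origin is also present. For mammalian cells, the backbone carries an SV40 early promoter driving the Tn5 neomycin phosphotransferase gene with an SV40 polyadenylation signal, which allows G418 selection of stable transfectants.

The expression cassette is driven by the CMV immediate early enhancer and promoter and terminated by the bovine growth hormone polyadenylation signal. T7 and SP6 promoters flank the cassette, as is usual for pcDNA3. The open reading frame begins with a short histidine tag, followed by the Cas9 coding sequence (annotated generically as Cas9, described in the catalogue as dCas9), an SV40 nuclear localization signal, a gap consistent with the ten-residue glycine-serine linker in the name, and then the LYN fragment. The records disagree on that fragment. The purpose statement gives residues 239-267, but the annotated LYN segment spans about 735 nt, far longer than that range. This length and the name suggest a fragment beginning near residue 268, although the record does not settle the boundaries.

The associated work concerns chemically inducible split protein regulators for mammalian cells. This plasmid therefore most likely supplies the DNA-targeted half of a split-LYN pair, with dCas9 and a guide RNA supplied separately directing it to a chosen locus. The record does not name the partner construct, the inducer or the readout.
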