Features (pLannotate 1.2.2; 24 found; start..end, strand, type, name):
     32..84      -  misc_feature   bom (fragment): basis of mobility region from pBR322
    239..618     +  enhancer       CMV enhancer: human cytomegalovirus immediate early enhancer
    619..822     +  promoter       CMV promoter: human cytomegalovirus (CMV) immediate early promoter
    818..851     +  LTR            5' LTR (truncated) (fragment): truncated 5' long terminal repeat (LTR) from HIV-1
    867..885     +  promoter       T7 promoter: promoter for bacteriophage T7 RNA polymerase
    957..974     +  CDS            9xHis (fragment): 9xHis affinity tag
    975..5072    +  CDS            Cas9: Cas9 (Csn1) endonuclease from the Streptococcus pyogenes Type II CRISPR/Cas system generates RNA-guided double strand breaks in DNA
   5079..5099    +  CDS            SV40 NLS: nuclear localization signal of SV40 (simian virus 40) large T antigen
   5130..5864    +  CDS            LYN (fragment): LYN_HUMAN - Also known as JTK8. Experimental evidence at protein level: Swiss-Prot protein existence level 1. Non-receptor tyrosine-protein kinase that transmits signals from cell surface receptors and plays an important role in the regulation of innate and adaptive immune responses, hematopoiesis, responses to growth factors and cytokines, integrin signaling, but also responses to DNA damage and genotoxic agents. Functions primarily as negative regulator, but can also function as activator, depending on the context. Required for the initiation of the B-cell response, but also for its down-reg
   5883..5901    -  promoter       SP6 promoter: promoter for bacteriophage SP6 RNA polymerase
   5927..6151    +  polyA_signal   bGH poly(A) signal: bovine growth hormone polyadenylation signal
   6155..6176    +  promoter       SV40 promoter (fragment): SV40 enhancer and early promoter
   6197..6625    +  rep_origin     f1 ori (sequence partly withheld): f1 bacteriophage origin of replication; arrow indicates direction of (+) strand synthesis
   6639..6968    +  promoter       SV40 promoter: SV40 enhancer and early promoter
   7035..7829    +  CDS            NeoR/KanR: aminoglycoside phosphotransferase from Tn5; aph(3')-II (or nptII); confers resistance to neomycin, kanamycin, and G418 (Geneticin®)
   7850..8008    +  CDS            ble (fragment): BLE_KLEPN - Experimental evidence at protein level: Swiss-Prot protein existence level 1. Binding protein with a strong affinity to the bleomycin family of antibiotics. Binds to CL990; an antimitotic-antibiotic compound. From Klebsiella pneumoniae.
   8003..8124    +  polyA_signal   SV40 poly(A) signal: SV40 polyadenylation signal
   8197..8213    -  protein_bind   lac operator: The lac repressor binds to the lac operator to inhibit transcription in E. coli. This inhibition can be relieved by adding lactose or isopropyl-β-D-thiogalactopyranoside (IPTG). lac repressor encoded by lacI
   8221..8251    -  promoter       lac promoter: promoter for the E. coli lac operon
   8266..8287    -  protein_bind   CAP binding site: CAP binding activates transcription in the presence of cAMP. E. coli catabolite activator protein
   8300..8392    -  CDS            lacI (fragment): lac repressor; lacI; The lac repressor binds to the lac operator to inhibit transcription in E. coli. This inhibition can be relieved by adding lactose or isopropyl-β-D-thiogalactopyranoside (IPTG).
   8575..9163    -  rep_origin     ori: high-copy-number ColE1/pMB1/pBR322/pUC origin of replication
   9334..10194   -  CDS            AmpR: β-lactamase; bla; confers resistance to ampicillin, carbenicillin, and related antibiotics
  10195..10299   -  promoter       AmpR promoter: bla
>Addgene plasmid #188259 | dCas9-NLS-gs10-cLYN268 | addgene full sequence | sequence record 374580 | Addgene NGS Result
CGTCGACGGATCGGGAGATCTCCCGATCCCCTATGGTGCACTCTCAGTACAATCTGCTCTGATGCCGCAT
AGTTAAGCCAGTATCTGCTCCCTGCTTGTGTGTTGGAGGTCGCTGAGTAGTGCGCGAGCAAAATTTAAGC
TACAACAAGGCAAGGCTTGACCGACAATTGCATGAAGAATCTGCTTAGGGTTAGGCGTTTTGCGCTGCTT
CGCGATGTACGGGCCAGATATACGCGTTGACATTGATTATTGACTAGTTATTAATAGTAATCAATTACGG
GGTCATTAGTTCATAGCCCATATATGGAGTTCCGCGTTACATAACTTACGGTAAATGGCCCGCCTGGCTG
ACCGCCCAACGACCCCCGCCCATTGACGTCAATAATGACGTATGTTCCCATAGTAACGCCAATAGGGACT
TTCCATTGACGTCAATGGGTGGAGTATTTACGGTAAACTGCCCACTTGGCAGTACATCAAGTGTATCATA
TGCCAAGTACGCCCCCTATTGACGTCAATGACGGTAAATGGCCCGCCTGGCATTATGCCCAGTACATGAC
CTTATGGGACTTTCCTACTTGGCAGTACATCTACGTATTAGTCATCGCTATTACCATGGTGATGCGGTTT
TGGCAGTACATCAATGGGCGTGGATAGCGGTTTGACTCACGGGGATTTCCAAGTCTCCACCCCATTGACG
TCAATGGGAGTTTGTTTTGGCACCAAAATCAACGGGACTTTCCAAAATGTCGTAACAACTCCGCCCCATT
GACGCAAATGGGCGGTAGGCGTGTACGGTGGGAGGTCTATATAAGCAGAGCTCTCTGGCTAACTAGAGAA
CCCACTGCTTACTGGCTTATCGAAATTAATACGACTCACTATAGGGAGACCCAAGCTTGGTACCGAGCTC
GGATCCACTAGTAACGGCCGCCAGTGTGCTGGAATTCGCCACCATGCACCACCACCACCACCACGACAAG
AAGTACAGCATCGGCCTGGCCATCGGCACCAACTCTGTGGGCTGGGCCGTGATCACCGACGAGTACAAGG
TGCCCAGCAAGAAATTCAAGGTGCTGGGCAACACCGACCGGCACAGCATCAAGAAGAACCTGATCGGCGC
CCTGCTGTTCGACAGCGGAGAAACAGCCGAGGCCACCCGGCTGAAGAGAACCGCCAGAAGAAGATACACC
AGACGGAAGAACCGGATCTGCTATCTGCAAGAGATCTTCAGCAACGAGATGGCCAAGGTGGACGACAGCT
TCTTCCACAGACTGGAAGAGTCCTTCCTGGTGGAAGAGGATAAGAAGCACGAGCGGCACCCCATCTTCGG
CAACATCGTGGACGAGGTGGCCTACCACGAGAAGTACCCCACCATCTACCACCTGAGAAAGAAACTGGTG
GACAGCACCGACAAGGCCGACCTGCGGCTGATCTATCTGGCCCTGGCCCACATGATCAAGTTCCGGGGCC
ACTTCCTGATCGAGGGCGACCTGAACCCCGACAACAGCGACGTGGACAAGCTGTTCATCCAGCTGGTGCA
GACCTACAACCAGCTGTTCGAGGAAAACCCCATCAACGCCAGCGGCGTGGACGCCAAGGCCATCCTGTCT
GCCAGACTGAGCAAGAGCAGACGGCTGGAAAATCTGATCGCCCAGCTGCCCGGCGAGAAGAAGAATGGCC
TGTTCGGCAACCTGATTGCCCTGAGCCTGGGCCTGACCCCCAACTTCAAGAGCAACTTCGACCTGGCCGA
GGATGCCAAACTGCAGCTGAGCAAGGACACCTACGACGACGACCTGGACAACCTGCTGGCCCAGATCGGC
GACCAGTACGCCGACCTGTTTCTGGCCGCCAAGAACCTGTCCGACGCCATCCTGCTGAGCGACATCCTGA
GAGTGAACACCGAGATCACCAAGGCCCCCCTGAGCGCCTCTATGATCAAGAGATACGACGAGCACCACCA
GGACCTGACCCTGCTGAAAGCTCTCGTGCGGCAGCAGCTGCCTGAGAAGTACAAAGAGATTTTCTTCGAC
CAGAGCAAGAACGGCTACGCCGGCTACATCGATGGCGGAGCCAGCCAGGAAGAGTTCTACAAGTTCATCA
AGCCCATCCTGGAAAAGATGGACGGCACCGAGGAACTGCTCGTGAAGCTGAACAGAGAGGACCTGCTGCG
GAAGCAGCGGACCTTCGACAACGGCAGCATCCCCCACCAGATCCACCTGGGAGAGCTGCACGCCATTCTG
CGGCGGCAGGAAGATTTTTACCCATTCCTGAAGGACAACCGGGAAAAGATCGAGAAGATCCTGACCTTCC
GCATCCCCTACTACGTGGGCCCTCTGGCCAGGGGAAACAGCAGATTCGCCTGGATGACCAGAAAGAGCGA
GGAAACCATCACCCCCTGGAACTTCGAGGAAGTGGTGGACAAGGGCGCCAGCGCCCAGAGCTTCATCGAG
CGGATGACCAACTTCGATAAGAACCTGCCCAACGAGAAGGTGCTGCCCAAGCACAGCCTGCTGTACGAGT
ACTTCACCGTGTACAACGAGCTGACCAAAGTGAAATACGTGACCGAGGGAATGAGAAAGCCCGCCTTCCT
GAGCGGCGAGCAGAAAAAAGCCATCGTGGACCTGCTGTTCAAGACCAACCGGAAAGTGACCGTGAAGCAG
CTGAAAGAGGACTACTTCAAGAAAATCGAGTGCTTCGACTCCGTGGAAATCTCCGGCGTGGAAGATCGGT
TCAACGCCTCCCTGGGCACATACCACGATCTGCTGAAAATTATCAAGGACAAGGACTTCCTGGACAATGA
GGAAAACGAGGACATTCTGGAAGATATCGTGCTGACCCTGACACTGTTTGAGGACAGAGAGATGATCGAG
GAACGGCTGAAAACCTATGCCCACCTGTTCGACGACAAAGTGATGAAGCAGCTGAAGCGGCGGAGATACA
CCGGCTGGGGCAGGCTGAGCCGGAAGCTGATCAACGGCATCCGGGACAAGCAGTCCGGCAAGACAATCCT
GGATTTCCTGAAGTCCGACGGCTTCGCCAACAGAAACTTCATGCAGCTGATCCACGACGACAGCCTGACC
TTTAAAGAGGACATCCAGAAAGCCCAGGTGTCCGGCCAGGGCGATAGCCTGCACGAGCACATTGCCAATC
TGGCCGGCAGCCCCGCCATTAAGAAGGGCATCCTGCAGACAGTGAAGGTGGTGGACGAGCTCGTGAAAGT
GATGGGCCGGCACAAGCCCGAGAACATCGTGATCGAAATGGCCAGAGAGAACCAGACCACCCAGAAGGGA
CAGAAGAACAGCCGCGAGAGAATGAAGCGGATCGAAGAGGGCATCAAAGAGCTGGGCAGCCAGATCCTGA
AAGAACACCCCGTGGAAAACACCCAGCTGCAGAACGAGAAGCTGTACCTGTACTACCTGCAGAATGGGCG
GGATATGTACGTGGACCAGGAACTGGACATCAACCGGCTGTCCGACTACGATGTGGACGCTATCGTGCCT
CAGAGCTTTCTGAAGGACGACTCCATCGATAACAAAGTGCTGACTCGGAGCGACAAGAACCGGGGCAAGA
GCGACAACGTGCCCTCCGAAGAGGTCGTGAAGAAGATGAAGAACTACTGGCGCCAGCTGCTGAATGCCAA
GCTGATTACCCAGAGGAAGTTCGACAATCTGACCAAGGCCGAGAGAGGCGGCCTGAGCGAACTGGATAAG
GCCGGCTTCATCAAGAGACAGCTGGTGGAAACCCGGCAGATCACAAAGCACGTGGCACAGATCCTGGACT
CCCGGATGAACACTAAGTACGACGAGAACGACAAACTGATCCGGGAAGTGAAAGTGATCACCCTGAAGTC
CAAGCTGGTGTCCGATTTCCGGAAGGATTTCCAGTTTTACAAAGTGCGCGAGATCAACAACTACCACCAC
GCCCACGACGCCTACCTGAACGCCGTCGTGGGAACCGCCCTGATCAAAAAGTACCCTAAGCTGGAAAGCG
AGTTCGTGTACGGCGACTACAAGGTGTACGACGTGCGGAAGATGATCGCCAAGAGCGAGCAGGAAATCGG
CAAGGCTACCGCCAAGTACTTCTTCTACAGCAACATCATGAACTTTTTCAAGACCGAGATTACCCTGGCC
AACGGCGAGATCCGGAAGCGGCCTCTGATCGAGACAAACGGCGAAACAGGCGAGATCGTGTGGGATAAGG
GCCGGGACTTTGCCACCGTGCGGAAAGTGCTGTCTATGCCCCAAGTGAATATCGTGAAAAAGACCGAGGT
GCAGACAGGCGGCTTCAGCAAAGAGTCTATCCTGCCCAAGAGGAACAGCGACAAGCTGATCGCCAGAAAG
AAGGACTGGGACCCTAAGAAGTACGGCGGCTTCGACAGCCCCACCGTGGCCTATTCTGTGCTGGTGGTGG
CCAAAGTGGAAAAGGGCAAGTCCAAGAAACTGAAGAGTGTGAAAGAGCTGCTGGGGATCACCATCATGGA
AAGAAGCAGCTTCGAGAAGAATCCCATCGACTTTCTGGAAGCCAAGGGCTACAAAGAAGTGAAAAAGGAC
CTGATCATCAAGCTGCCTAAGTACTCCCTGTTCGAGCTGGAAAACGGCCGGAAGAGAATGCTGGCCTCTG
CCGGCGAACTGCAGAAGGGAAACGAACTGGCCCTGCCCTCCAAATATGTGAACTTCCTGTACCTGGCCAG
CCACTATGAGAAGCTGAAGGGCTCCCCCGAGGATAATGAGCAGAAACAGCTGTTTGTGGAACAGCACAAA
CACTACCTGGACGAGATCATCGAGCAGATCAGCGAGTTCTCCAAGAGAGTGATCCTGGCCGACGCTAATC
TGGACAAGGTGCTGAGCGCCTACAACAAGCACAGAGACAAGCCTATCAGAGAGCAGGCCGAGAATATCAT
CCACCTGTTTACCCTGACCAATCTGGGAGCCCCTGCCGCCTTCAAGTACTTTGACACCACCATCGACCGG
AAGAGGTACACCAGCACCAAAGAGGTGCTGGACGCCACCCTGATCCACCAGAGCATCACCGGCCTGTACG
AGACACGGATCGACCTGTCTCAGCTGGGAGGCTCTGATCCAAAAAAGAAGAGAAAGGTAGGCGGCTCTGG
CGGCGGCTCCGGAGGCTCTAACAGTACCAAGGTGGCTGTGAAAACCCTGAAGCCAGGAACTATGTCTGTG
CAAGCCTTCCTGGAAGAAGCCAACCTCATGAAGACCCTGCAGCATGACAAGCTCGTGAGGCTCTACGCTG
TGGTCACCAGGGAGGAGCCCATTTACATCATCACCGAGTACATGGCCAAGGGCAGTTTGCTGGATTTCCT
GAAGAGCGATGAAGGTGGCAAAGTGCTGCTTCCAAAGCTCATTGACTTTTCTGCTCAGATTGCAGAGGGA
ATGGCATACATCGAGCGGAAGAACTACATTCACCGGGACCTGCGAGCAGCTAATGTTCTGGTCTCCGAGT
CACTCATGTGCAAAATTGCAGATTTTGGCCTTGCTAGAGTAATTGAAGATAATGAGTACACAGCAAGGGA
AGGTGCTAAGTTCCCTATTAAGTGGACGGCTCCAGAAGCAATCAACTTTGGATGTTTCACTATTAAGTCT
GATGTGTGGTCCTTTGGAATCCTCCTATACGAAATTGTCACCTATGGGAAAATTCCCTACCCAGGGAGAA
CTAATGCCGACGTGATGACCGCCCTGTCCCAGGGCTACAGGATGCCCCGTGTGGAGAACTGCCCAGATGA
GCTCTATGACATTATGAAAATGTGCTGGAAAGAAAAGGCAGAAGAGAGACCAACGTTTGACTACTTACAG
AGCGTCCTGGATGATTTCTACACAGCCACGGAAGGGCAATACCAGCAGCAGCCTTAATCTAGAGGGCCCT
ATTCTATAGTGTCACCTAAATGCTAGAGCTCGCTGATCAGCCTCGACTGTGCCTTCTAGTTGCCAGCCAT
CTGTTGTTTGCCCCTCCCCCGTGCCTTCCTTGACCCTGGAAGGTGCCACTCCCACTGTCCTTTCCTAATA
AAATGAGGAAATTGCATCGCATTGTCTGAGTAGGTGTCATTCTATTCTGGGGGGTGGGGTGGGGCAGGAC
AGCAAGGGGGAGGATTGGGAAGACAATAGCAGGCATGCTGGGGATGCGGTGGGCTCTATGGCTTCTGAGG
CGGAAAGAACCAGCTGGGGCTCTAGGGGGTATCCCC
[124 nt withheld, positions 6197-6320]
C
[91 nt withheld, positions 6322-6412]
A
[49 nt withheld, positions 6414-6462]
CTTTTGACGTTGGAGTCCACGTTCTTT
[37 nt withheld, positions 6490-6526]
ACCCTATCTCGGTCTATTCTTTTGATTTATAAGGGATTTTGCCGATTTCGGCCTATTGGTTAAAAAATGA
GCTGATTTAACAAAAATTTAACGCGAATTAATTCTGTGGAATGTGTGTCAGTTAGGGTGTGGAAAGTCCC
CAGGCTCCCCAGCAGGCAGAAGTATGCAAAGCATGCATCTCAATTAGTCAGCAACCAGGTGTGGAAAGTC
CCCAGGCTCCCCAGCAGGCAGAAGTATGCAAAGCATGCATCTCAATTAGTCAGCAACCATAGTCCCGCCC
CTAACTCCGCCCATCCCGCCCCTAACTCCGCCCAGTTCCGCCCATTCTCCGCCCCATGGCTGACTAATTT
TTTTTATTTATGCAGAGGCCGAGGCCGCCTCTGCCTCTGAGCTATTCCAGAAGTAGTGAGGAGGCTTTTT
TGGAGGCCTAGGCTTTTGCAAAAAGCTCCCGGGAGCTTGTATATCCATTTTCGGATCTGATCAAGAGACA
GGATGAGGATCGTTTCGCATGATTGAACAAGATGGATTGCACGCAGGTTCTCCGGCCGCTTGGGTGGAGA
GGCTATTCGGCTATGACTGGGCACAACAGACAATCGGCTGCTCTGATGCCGCCGTGTTCCGGCTGTCAGC
GCAGGGGCGCCCGGTTCTTTTTGTCAAGACCGACCTGTCCGGTGCCCTGAATGAACTGCAGGACGAGGCA
GCGCGGCTATCGTGGCTGGCCACGACGGGCGTTCCTTGCGCAGCTGTGCTCGACGTTGTCACTGAAGCGG
GAAGGGACTGGCTGCTATTGGGCGAAGTGCCGGGGCAGGATCTCCTGTCATCTCACCTTGCTCCTGCCGA
GAAAGTATCCATCATGGCTGATGCAATGCGGCGGCTGCATACGCTTGATCCGGCTACCTGCCCATTCGAC
CACCAAGCGAAACATCGCATCGAGCGAGCACGTACTCGGATGGAAGCCGGTCTTGTCGATCAGGATGATC
TGGACGAAGAGCATCAGGGGCTCGCGCCAGCCGAACTGTTCGCCAGGCTCAAGGCGCGCATGCCCGACGG
CGAGGATCTCGTCGTGACCCATGGCGATGCCTGCTTGCCGAATATCATGGTGGAAAATGGCCGCTTTTCT
GGATTCATCGACTGTGGCCGGCTGGGTGTGGCGGACCGCTATCAGGACATAGCGTTGGCTACCCGTGATA
TTGCTGAAGAGCTTGGCGGCGAATGGGCTGACCGCTTCCTCGTGCTTTACGGTATCGCCGCTCCCGATTC
GCAGCGCACCGCCTTCTATCGCCTTCTTGACGAGTTCTTCTGAGCGGGACTCTGGGGTTCGAAATGACCG
ACCAAGCGACGCCCAACCTGCCATCACGAGATTTCGATTCCACCGCCGCCTTCTATGAAAGGTTGGGCTT
CGGAATCGTTTTCCGGGACGCCGGCTGGATGATCCTCCAGCGCGGGGATCTCATGCTGGAGTTCTTCGCC
CACCCCAACTTGTTTATTGCAGCTTATAATGGTTACAAATAAAGCAATAGCATCACAAATTTCACAAATA
AAGCATTTTTTTCACTGCATTCTAGTTGTGGTTTGTCCAAACTCATCAATGTATCTTATCATGTCTGTAT
ACCGTCGACCTCTAGCTAGAGCTTGGCGTAATCATGGTCATAGCTGTTTCCTGTGTGAAATTGTTATCCG
CTCACAATTCCACACAACATACGAGCCGGAAGCATAAAGTGTAAAGCCTGGGGTGCCTAATGAGTGAGCT
AACTCACATTAATTGCGTTGCGCTCACTGCCCGCTTTCCAGTCGGGAAACCTGTCGTGCCAGCTGCATTA
ATGAATCGGCCAACGCGCGGGGAGAGGCGGTTTGCGTATTGGGCGCTCTTCCGCTTCCTCGCTCACTGAC
TCGCTGCGCTCGGTCGTTCGGCTGCGGCGAGCGGTATCAGCTCACTCAAAGGCGGTAATACGGTTATCCA
CAGAATCAGGGGATAACGCAGGAAAGAACATGTGAGCAAAAGGCCAGCAAAAGGCCAGGAACCGTAAAAA
GGCCGCGTTGCTGGCGTTTTTCCATAGGCTCCGCCCCCCTGACGAGCATCACAAAAATCGACGCTCAAGT
CAGAGGTGGCGAAACCCGACAGGACTATAAAGATACCAGGCGTTTCCCCCTGGAAGCTCCCTCGTGCGCT
CTCCTGTTCCGACCCTGCCGCTTACCGGATACCTGTCCGCCTTTCTCCCTTCGGGAAGCGTGGCGCTTTC
TCATAGCTCACGCTGTAGGTATCTCAGTTCGGTGTAGGTCGTTCGCTCCAAGCTGGGCTGTGTGCACGAA
CCCCCCGTTCAGCCCGACCGCTGCGCCTTATCCGGTAACTATCGTCTTGAGTCCAACCCGGTAAGACACG
ACTTATCGCCACTGGCAGCAGCCACTGGTAACAGGATTAGCAGAGCGAGGTATGTAGGCGGTGCTACAGA
GTTCTTGAAGTGGTGGCCTAACTACGGCTACACTAGAAGAACAGTATTTGGTATCTGCGCTCTGCTGAAG
CCAGTTACCTTCGGAAAAAGAGTTGGTAGCTCTTGATCCGGCAAACAAACCACCGCTGGTAGCGGTGGTT
TTTTTGTTTGCAAGCAGCAGATTACGCGCAGAAAAAAAGGATCTCAAGAAGATCCTTTGATCTTTTCTAC
GGGGTCTGACGCTCAGTGGAACGAAAACTCACGTTAAGGGATTTTGGTCATGAGATTATCAAAAAGGATC
TTCACCTAGATCCTTTTAAATTAAAAATGAAGTTTTAAATCAATCTAAAGTATATATGAGTAAACTTGGT
CTGACAGTTACCAATGCTTAATCAGTGAGGCACCTATCTCAGCGATCTGTCTATTTCGTTCATCCATAGT
TGCCTGACTCCCCGTCGTGTAGATAACTACGATACGGGAGGGCTTACCATCTGGCCCCAGTGCTGCAATG
ATACCGCGAGACCCACGCTCACCGGCTCCAGATTTATCAGCAATAAACCAGCCAGCCGGAAGGGCCGAGC
GCAGAAGTGGTCCTGCAACTTTATCCGCCTCCATCCAGTCTATTAATTGTTGCCGGGAAGCTAGAGTAAG
TAGTTCGCCAGTTAATAGTTTGCGCAACGTTGTTGCCATTGCTACAGGCATCGTGGTGTCACGCTCGTCG
TTTGGTATGGCTTCATTCAGCTCCGGTTCCCAACGATCAAGGCGAGTTACATGATCCCCCATGTTGTGCA
AAAAAGCGGTTAGCTCCTTCGGTCCTCCGATCGTTGTCAGAAGTAAGTTGGCCGCAGTGTTATCACTCAT
GGTTATGGCAGCACTGCATAATTCTCTTACTGTCATGCCATCCGTAAGATGCTTTTCTGTGACTGGTGAG
TACTCAACCAAGTCATTCTGAGAATAGTGTATGCGGCGACCGAGTTGCTCTTGCCCGGCGTCAATACGGG
ATAATACCGCGCCACATAGCAGAACTTTAAAAGTGCTCATCATTGGAAAACGTTCTTCGGGGCGAAAACT
CTCAAGGATCTTACCGCTGTTGAGATCCAGTTCGATGTAACCCACTCGTGCACCCAACTGATCTTCAGCA
TCTTTTACTTTCACCAGCGTTTCTGGGTGAGCAAAAACAGGAAGGCAAAATGCCGCAAAAAAGGGAATAA
GGGCGACACGGAAATGTTGAATACTCATACTCTTCCTTTTTCAATATTATTGAAGCATTTATCAGGGTTA
TTGTCTCATGAGCGGATACATATTTGAATGTATTTAGAAAAATAAACAAATAGGGGTTCCGCGCACATTT
CCCCGAAAAGTGCCACCTGA
